>Addgene plasmid #21110 | pBABE-puro-mouse Oct4 | addgene partial sequence | sequence record 26906 | 21110 with pBABE-5
TGTGGTGGTACGTAGGAATTCGGGGGGTGCCCANCCTTCCCCATGGCTGGACACCTGGCTTCAGACTTCG
CCTTCTCACCCCCACCAGGTGGGGGTGATGGGTCAGCAGGGCTGGAGCCGGGCTGGGTGGATCCTCGAAC
CTGGCTAAGCTTCCAAGGGCCTCCAGGTGGGCCTGGAATCGGACCAGGCTCAGAGGTATTGGGGATCTCC
CCATGTCCGCCCGCATACGAGTTCTGCGGAGGGATGGCATACTGTGGACCTCAGGTTGGACTGGGCCTAG
TCCCCCAAGTTGGCGTGGAGACTTTGCAGCCTGAGGGCCAGGCAGGAGCACGAGTGGAAAGCAACTCAGA
GGGAACCTCCTCTGAGCCCTGTGCCGACCGCCCCAATGCCGTGAAGTTGGAGAAGGTGGAACCAACTCCC
GAGGAGTCCCAGGACATGAAAGCCCTGCAGAAGGAGCTAGAACAGTTTGCCAAGCTGCTGAAGCAGAAGA
GGATCACCTTGGGGTACACCCAGGCCGACGTGGGGCTCACCCTGGGCGTTCTCTTTGGAAAGGTGTTCAG
CCAGACCACCATCTGTCGCTTCGAGGCCTTGCAGCTCAGCCTTAAGAACATGTGTAAGCTGCGGCCCCTG
CTGGAGAAGTGGGTGGAGGAAGCCGACAACAATGAGAACCTTCAGGAGATATGCAAATCGGAGACCCTGG
TGCANGCCCGGAAGAGAAAGCGAAC
