[The description below was written by a language model from this plasmid's Addgene catalogue record.]
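Description:
pBABE-puro-mouse Oct4 is a retroviral mammalian expression plasmid built on the pBABE-puro backbone (about 5.2 kb without insert), carrying the mouse Oct4 coding sequence (Pou5f1, also known as Oct3/4) as an insert of roughly 1.06 kb. It is propagated in E. coli under ampicillin selection; the copy number is not recorded. The Oct4 fragment was cloned by restriction digestion into a single EcoRI site, which is retained on both flanks, so the insert can be excised with that enzyme. Because the cloning was non-directional, orientation would have had to be confirmed. No epitope tag or fusion partner is listed.

No feature table accompanies this entry, so the regulatory elements are not explicitly stated. In general, pBABE vectors are Moloney murine leukemia virus-derived: the region between the long terminal repeats includes a packaging signal and is transferred into target cells as a replication-defective retroviral genome once the plasmid is introduced into a packaging cell line that supplies the viral proteins in trans. In this vector family the 5′ LTR typically drives the inserted gene, while a separate internal promoter drives the puromycin resistance gene, which matches the puromycin marker recorded here and allows selection of stably transduced mammalian cells.

The construct is suited to stable, integrated expression of mouse Oct4, a POU-domain transcription factor, in dividing mammalian cells. The associated publication concerns how Oct1 and Oct4 regulate transcription in response to genotoxic and oxidative stress, which suggests its use for ectopic Oct4 expression in studies of that kind.
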