Addgene plasmid #21110: pBABE-puro-mouse Oct4
Depositing lab: Dean Tantin. Depositing organization: University of Utah. Publication: A general mechanism for transcription regulation by Oct1 and Oct4 in response to genotoxic and oxidative stress. Kang J, Gemberling M, Nakamura M, Whitby FG, Handa H, Fairbrother WG, Tantin D. Genes Dev. 2009 Jan 15. 23(2):208-22. 10.1101/gad.1750709 PubMed 19171782.
Backbone
  Vector backbone: pBABE-puro
  Backbone size w/o insert (bp): 5169
  Vector type: Mammalian Expression, Retroviral
  Selectable markers: Puromycin
Growth in bacteria
  Bacterial resistance: Ampicillin, 100 μg/mL
  Growth temperature: 37°C
  Growth strain: DH5alpha
  Copy number: Unknown
Gene/Insert
  Gene/Insert name: Oct4 (alt name: Pou5f1)
  Species: M. musculus (mouse)
  Insert size (bp): 1059
  Entrez Gene: Pou5f1 (a.k.a. NF-A3, Oct-3, Oct-3/4, Oct-4, Oct3, Oct3/4, Oct4, Otf-3, Otf-4, Otf3, Otf3-rs7, Otf3g, Otf4)
  Cloning method: Restriction Enzyme; 5′ cloning site EcoR1 (not destroyed); 3′ cloning site EcoR1 (not destroyed)
  Sequencing primers: 5′ gcctcaatcctccctttatcc
Terms and licenses: Academic/Nonprofit Terms; Industry Terms: Not Available to Industry
How to cite: pBABE-puro-mouse Oct4 was a gift from Dean Tantin (Addgene plasmid # 21110 ; http://n2t.net/addgene:21110 ; RRID:Addgene_21110)
